Addgene plasmid #203748: mEos3.2trLAT-2P
Purpose: Encodes the transmembrane domain from mouse LAT with mEos3.2 fused on the N terminus. Palmitoylation sites at C27 and C30 mutated to A. Used as a fluorescent plasma membrane probe.
Depositing lab: Sarah Veatch. Depositing organization: University of Michigan. Publication: Membrane phase separation drives responsive assembly of receptor signaling domains. Shelby SA, Castello-Serrano I, Wisser KC, Levental I, Veatch SL. Nat Chem Biol. 2023 Jun;19(6):750-758. doi: 10.1038/s41589-023-01268-8. Epub 2023 Mar 30. PubMed 36997644.
Backbone
  Vector backbone: mEos3.2-C1
  Backbone manufacturer: Addgene; Michael Davidson's lab
  Vector type: Mammalian Expression
Growth in bacteria
  Bacterial resistance: Kanamycin, 50 μg/mL
  Growth temperature: 37°C
  Growth strain: DH5alpha
  Copy number: High Copy
Gene/Insert
  Gene/Insert name: trLAToC27AC30A
  Species: M. musculus (mouse)
  Mutation: C27A, C30A
  Entrez Gene: Lat (a.k.a. p36-38, pp36)
  Tag / fusion protein: ER translocation signal - mEos3.2 (N terminal on insert)
  Cloning method: Restriction Enzyme; 5′ cloning site Unknown (unknown if destroyed)
Resource information
  A portion of this plasmid was derived from a plasmid made by: Insert DNA courtesy of Jonathan Grover in the Akira Ono lab
Terms and licenses: Academic/Nonprofit Terms; Industry Terms: Not Available to Industry
How to cite: mEos3.2trLAT-2P was a gift from Sarah Veatch (Addgene plasmid # 203748 ; http://n2t.net/addgene:203748 ; RRID:Addgene_203748)
