[The description below was written by a language model from this plasmid's Addgene catalogue record and pLannotate feature annotations shown in this document.]
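Description:
mEos3.2trLAT-2P is a mammalian expression plasmid built on the mEos3.2-C1 backbone, a C1-style vector for fusing proteins to the C terminus of a fluorescent protein. It replicates in E. coli from a high-copy ColE1/pUC-type origin and also carries an f1 phage origin. A single NeoR/KanR (aminoglycoside phosphotransferase) gene sits behind tandem bacterial (bla) and SV40 enhancer/early promoters and is terminated by the HSV TK polyadenylation signal. This arrangement gives kanamycin selection in bacteria and can support G418 selection in mammalian cells. The short ble, bGH poly(A) and SV40 large T antigen fragments in the feature table appear to be backbone remnants rather than functional elements.

The payload is driven by the human CMV immediate-early enhancer and promoter and terminated by the SV40 poly(A) signal. It encodes mEos3.2, a monomeric green-to-red photoconvertible fluorescent protein derived from Lobophyllia hemprichii, followed by a short fragment of mouse LAT (linker for activation of T cells) comprising its transmembrane domain. The catalogue entry also lists an ER translocation signal ahead of mEos3.2, which would direct the fusion into the secretory pathway for membrane insertion, although the feature table does not annotate it separately. The two cysteines that are normally palmitoylated, C27 and C30, are mutated to alanine, giving a palmitoylation-deficient version of the minimal LAT anchor.

The construct is used as a fluorescent plasma membrane probe. The associated publication concerns membrane phase separation and the assembly of receptor signaling domains. In that setting, a photoconvertible, non-palmitoylated transmembrane anchor would suit comparison with other membrane anchors in imaging experiments, though the record does not describe specific experimental designs.
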