Features (pLannotate 1.2.2; 15 found; start..end, strand, type, name):
     61..364     +  enhancer       CMV enhancer: human cytomegalovirus immediate early enhancer
    365..568     +  promoter       CMV promoter: human cytomegalovirus (CMV) immediate early promoter
    672..704     +  misc_feature   MCS (fragment): multiple cloning site
    718..1395    +  CDS            mEos3.2: mEos3.2 is a photoconvertible green/yellow fluorescent protein published in 2012, derived from Lobophyllia hemprichii. It is reported to be a rapidly-maturing monomer with moderate acid sensitivity.
   1405..1512    +  CDS            Lat (fragment): LAT_MOUSE - Experimental evidence at protein level: Swiss-Prot protein existence level 1. Required for TCR (T-cell antigen receptor)- and pre-TCR- mediated signaling, both in mature T-cells and during their development. Involved in FCGR3 (low affinity immunoglobulin gamma Fc region receptor III)-mediated signaling in natural killer cells and FCER1 (high affinity immunoglobulin epsilon receptor)-mediated signaling in mast cells. Couples activation of these receptors and their associated kinases with distal intracellular events such as mobilization of intracellular calcium stores, PKC activation
   1537..1621    +  CDS            large T antigen (fragment): large T antigen from SV40 (simian virus 40)
   1644..1765    +  polyA_signal   SV40 poly(A) signal: SV40 polyadenylation signal
   1799..2227    -  rep_origin     f1 ori (sequence partly withheld): f1 bacteriophage origin of replication; arrow indicates direction of (+) strand synthesis
   2254..2358    +  promoter       AmpR promoter: bla
   2360..2717    +  promoter       SV40 promoter: SV40 enhancer and early promoter
   2752..3546    +  CDS            NeoR/KanR: aminoglycoside phosphotransferase from Tn5; aph(3')-II (or nptII); confers resistance to neomycin, kanamycin, and G418 (Geneticin®)
   3567..3719    +  CDS            ble (fragment): BLE_KLEPN - Experimental evidence at protein level: Swiss-Prot protein existence level 1. Binding protein with a strong affinity to the bleomycin family of antibiotics. Binds to CL990; an antimitotic-antibiotic compound. From Klebsiella pneumoniae.
   3778..3825    +  polyA_signal   HSV TK poly(A) signal: herpes simplex virus thymidine kinase polyadenylation signal (Cole and Stacy, 1985)
   3916..3932    -  polyA_signal   bGH poly(A) signal (fragment): bovine growth hormone polyadenylation signal
   4154..4742    +  rep_origin     ori: high-copy-number ColE1/pMB1/pBR322/pUC origin of replication
>Addgene plasmid #203748 | mEos3.2trLAT-2P | addgene full sequence | sequence record 403342 | Addgene NGS Result
TAGTTATTAATAGTAATCAATTACGGGGTCATTAGTTCATAGCCCATATATGGAGTTCCGCGTTACATAA
CTTACGGTAAATGGCCCGCCTGGCTGACCGCCCAACGACCCCCGCCCATTGACGTCAATAATGACGTATG
TTCCCATAGTAACGCCAATAGGGACTTTCCATTGACGTCAATGGGTGGAGTATTTACGGTAAACTGCCCA
CTTGGCAGTACATCAAGTGTATCATATGCCAAGTACGCCCCCTATTGACGTCAATGACGGTAAATGGCCC
GCCTGGCATTATGCCCAGTACATGACCTTATGGGACTTTCCTACTTGGCAGTACATCTACGTATTAGTCA
TCGCTATTACCATGGTGATGCGGTTTTGGCAGTACATCAATGGGCGTGGATAGCGGTTTGACTCACGGGG
ATTTCCAAGTCTCCACCCCATTGACGTCAATGGGAGTTTGTTTTGGCACCAAAATCAACGGGACTTTCCA
AAATGTCGTAACAACTCCGCCCCATTGACGCAAATGGGCGGTAGGCGTGTACGGTGGGAGGTCTATATAA
GCAGAGCTGGTTTAGTGAACCGTCAGATCCGCTAGCCACCATGGAGCTCTTTTGGAGTATAGTCTTTACT
GTCCTCCTGAGTTTCTCCTGCCGGGGGTCAGACTGGGAATCTCTGCAGTCGACGGTACCGCGGGCCCGGG
ATCCACCGGTCGCCACCATGAGTGCGATTAAGCCAGACATGAAGATCAAACTCCGTATGGAAGGCAACGT
AAACGGGCACCACTTTGTGATCGACGGAGATGGTACAGGCAAGCCTTTTGAGGGAAAACAGAGTATGGAT
CTTGAAGTCAAAGAGGGCGGACCTCTGCCTTTTGCCTTTGATATCCTGACCACTGCATTCCATTACGGCA
ACAGGGTATTCGCCAAATATCCAGACAACATACAAGACTATTTTAAGCAGTCGTTTCCTAAGGGGTATTC
GTGGGAACGAAGCTTGACTTTCGAAGACGGGGGCATTTGCAACGCCAGAAACGACATAACAATGGAAGGG
GACACTTTCTATAATAAAGTTCGATTTTATGGTACCAACTTTCCCGCCAATGGTCCAGTTATGCAGAAGA
AGACGCTGAAATGGGAGCCCTCCACTGAGAAAATGTATGTGCGTGATGGAGTGCTGACGGGTGATATTGA
GATGGCTTTGTTGCTTGAAGGAAATGCCCATTACCGATGTGACTTCAGAACTACTTACAAAGCTAAGGAG
AAGGGTGTCAAGTTACCAGGCGCCCACTTTGTGGACCACTGCATTGAGATTTTAAGCCATGACAAAGATT
ACAACAAGGTTAAGCTGTATGAGCATGCTGTTGCTCATTCTGGATTGCCTGACAATGCCAGACGATTCTC
GAGAATGGAAGCAGACGCCTTGAGCCCGGTGGGGCTGGGCCTCCTGCTGCTGCCCTTCTTGGTCACGCTC
CTGGCTGCCCTGGCCGTGCGCGCCCGTGAGTTGCCAGTCTCCTAAGCGGCCGCGACTCTAGATAACTGAT
CATAATCAGCCATACCACATTTGTAGAGGTTTTACTTGCTTTAAAAAACCTCCCACACCTCCCCCTGAAC
CTGAAACATAAAATGAATGCAATTGTTGTTGTTAACTTGTTTATTGCAGCTTATAATGGTTACAAATAAA
GCAATAGCATCACAAATTTCACAAATAAAGCATTTTTTTCACTGCATTCTAGTTGTGGTTTGTCCAAACT
CATCAATGTATCTTAACGCGTAAATTGTAAGCGTTAATATTTTGTTAAAATTCGCGTTAAATTTTTGTTA
AATCAGCTCATTTTTTAACCAATAGGCCGAAATCGGCAAAATCCCTTATAAATCAAAAGAATAGACCGAG
ATAGGGT
[37 nt withheld, positions 1898-1934]
AAAGAACGTGGACTCCAACGTCAAAGG
[49 nt withheld, positions 1962-2010]
T
[91 nt withheld, positions 2012-2102]
G
[124 nt withheld, positions 2104-2227]
CAGGTGGCACTTTTCGGGGAAATGTGCGCGGAACCCCTATTTGTTTATTTTTCTAAATACATTCAAATAT
GTATCCGCTCATGAGACAATAACCCTGATAAATGCTTCAATAATATTGAAAAAGGAAGAGTCCTGAGGCG
GAAAGAACCAGCTGTGGAATGTGTGTCAGTTAGGGTGTGGAAAGTCCCCAGGCTCCCCAGCAGGCAGAAG
TATGCAAAGCATGCATCTCAATTAGTCAGCAACCAGGTGTGGAAAGTCCCCAGGCTCCCCAGCAGGCAGA
AGTATGCAAAGCATGCATCTCAATTAGTCAGCAACCATAGTCCCGCCCCTAACTCCGCCCATCCCGCCCC
TAACTCCGCCCAGTTCCGCCCATTCTCCGCCCCATGGCTGACTAATTTTTTTTATTTATGCAGAGGCCGA
GGCCGCCTCGGCCTCTGAGCTATTCCAGAAGTAGTGAGGAGGCTTTTTTGGAGGCCTAGGCTTTTGCAAA
GATCGATCAAGAGACAGGATGAGGATCGTTTCGCATGATTGAACAAGATGGATTGCACGCAGGTTCTCCG
GCCGCTTGGGTGGAGAGGCTATTCGGCTATGACTGGGCACAACAGACAATCGGCTGCTCTGATGCCGCCG
TGTTCCGGCTGTCAGCGCAGGGGCGCCCGGTTCTTTTTGTCAAGACCGACCTGTCCGGTGCCCTGAATGA
ACTGCAAGACGAGGCAGCGCGGCTATCGTGGCTGGCCACGACGGGCGTTCCTTGCGCAGCTGTGCTCGAC
GTTGTCACTGAAGCGGGAAGGGACTGGCTGCTATTGGGCGAAGTGCCGGGGCAGGATCTCCTGTCATCTC
ACCTTGCTCCTGCCGAGAAAGTATCCATCATGGCTGATGCAATGCGGCGGCTGCATACGCTTGATCCGGC
TACCTGCCCATTCGACCACCAAGCGAAACATCGCATCGAGCGAGCACGTACTCGGATGGAAGCCGGTCTT
GTCGATCAGGATGATCTGGACGAAGAGCATCAGGGGCTCGCGCCAGCCGAACTGTTCGCCAGGCTCAAGG
CGAGCATGCCCGACGGCGAGGATCTCGTCGTGACCCATGGCGATGCCTGCTTGCCGAATATCATGGTGGA
AAATGGCCGCTTTTCTGGATTCATCGACTGTGGCCGGCTGGGTGTGGCGGACCGCTATCAGGACATAGCG
TTGGCTACCCGTGATATTGCTGAAGAGCTTGGCGGCGAATGGGCTGACCGCTTCCTCGTGCTTTACGGTA
TCGCCGCTCCCGATTCGCAGCGCATCGCCTTCTATCGCCTTCTTGACGAGTTCTTCTGAGCGGGACTCTG
GGGTTCGAAATGACCGACCAAGCGACGCCCAACCTGCCATCACGAGATTTCGATTCCACCGCCGCCTTCT
ATGAAAGGTTGGGCTTCGGAATCGTTTTCCGGGACGCCGGCTGGATGATCCTCCAGCGCGGGGATCTCAT
GCTGGAGTTCTTCGCCCACCCTAGGGGGAGGCTAACTGAAACACGGAAGGAGACAATACCGGAAGGAACC
CGCGCTATGACGGCAATAAAAAGACAGAATAAAACGCACGGTGTTGGGTCGTTTGTTCATAAACGCGGGG
TTCGGTCCCAGGGCTGGCACTCTGTCGATACCCCACCGAGACCCCATTGGGGCCAATACGCCCGCGTTTC
TTCCTTTTCCCCACCCCACCCCCCAAGTTCGGGTGAAGGCCCAGGGCTCGCAGCCAACGTCGGGGCGGCA
GGCCCTGCCATAGCCTCAGGTTACTCATATATACTTTAGATTGATTTAAAACTTCATTTTTAATTTAAAA
GGATCTAGGTGAAGATCCTTTTTGATAATCTCATGACCAAAATCCCTTAACGTGAGTTTTCGTTCCACTG
AGCGTCAGACCCCGTAGAAAAGATCAAAGGATCTTCTTGAGATCCTTTTTTTCTGCGCGTAATCTGCTGC
TTGCAAACAAAAAAACCACCGCTACCAGCGGTGGTTTGTTTGCCGGATCAAGAGCTACCAACTCTTTTTC
CGAAGGTAACTGGCTTCAGCAGAGCGCAGATACCAAATACTGTTCTTCTAGTGTAGCCGTAGTTAGGCCA
CCACTTCAAGAACTCTGTAGCACCGCCTACATACCTCGCTCTGCTAATCCTGTTACCAGTGGCTGCTGCC
AGTGGCGATAAGTCGTGTCTTACCGGGTTGGACTCAAGACGATAGTTACCGGATAAGGCGCAGCGGTCGG
GCTGAACGGGGGGTTCGTGCACACAGCCCAGCTTGGAGCGAACGACCTACACCGAACTGAGATACCTACA
GCGTGAGCTATGAGAAAGCGCCACGCTTCCCGAAGGGAGAAAGGCGGACAGGTATCCGGTAAGCGGCAGG
GTCGGAACAGGAGAGCGCACGAGGGAGCTTCCAGGGGGAAACGCCTGGTATCTTTATAGTCCTGTCGGGT
TTCGCCACCTCTGACTTGAGCGTCGATTTTTGTGATGCTCGTCAGGGGGGCGGAGCCTATGGAAAAACGC
CAGCAACGCGGCCTTTTTACGGTTCCTGGCCTTTTGCTGGCCTTTTGCTCACATGTTCTTTCCTGCGTTA
TCCCCTGATTCTGTGGATAACCGTATTACCGCCATGCAT
